>Addgene plasmid #104154 | pcDNA3.1-HA-ARHGAP29 | addgene full sequence | sequence record 201222 | Addgene NGS Result
TGTTGGAGGTCGCTGAGTAGTGCGCGAGCAAAATTTAAGCTACAACAAGGCAAGGCTTGACCGACAATTG
CATGAAGAATCTGCTTAGGGTTAGGCGTTTTGCGCTGCTTCGCGATGTACGGGCCAGATATACGCGTTGA
CATTGATTATTGACTAGTTATTAATAGTAATCAATTACGGGGTCATTAGTTCATAGCCCATATATGGAGT
TCCGCGTTACATAACTTACGGTAAATGGCCCGCCTGGCTGACCGCCCAACGACCCCCGCCCATTGACGTC
AATAATGACGTATGTTCCCATAGTAACGCCAATAGGGACTTTCCATTGACGTCAATGGGTGGAGTATTTA
CGGTAAACTGCCCACTTGGCAGTACATCAAGTGTATCATATGCCAAGTACGCCCCCTATTGACGTCAATG
ACGGTAAATGGCCCGCCTGGCATTATGCCCAGTACATGACCTTATGGGACTTTCCTACTTGGCAGTACAT
CTACGTATTAGTCATCGCTATTACCATGGTGATGCGGTTTTGGCAGTACATCAATGGGCGTGGATAGCGG
TTTGACTCACGGGGATTTCCAAGTCTCCACCCCATTGACGTCAATGGGAGTTTGTTTTGGCACCAAAATC
AACGGGACTTTCCAAAATGTCGTAACAACTCCGCCCCATTGACGCAAATGGGCGGTAGGCGTGTACGGTG
GGAGGTCTATATAAGCAGAGCTCTCTGGCTAACTAGAGAACCCACTGCTTACTGGCTTATCGAAATTAAT
ACGACTCACTATAGGGAGACCCAAGCTGGCTAGCGTTTAAACTTAAGCTTGCCACCATGTACCCATACGA
TGTTCCAGATTACGCTGGTACCGAGCTCGGATCCATGATTGCTCACAAACAGAAAAAGACAAAGAAAAAA
CGTGCTTGGGCATCAGGTCAACTCTCTACTGATATTACAACTTCTGAAATGGGGCTCAAGTCCTTAAGTT
CCAACTCTATTTTTGATCCGGATTACATCAAGGAGTTGGTGAATGATATCAGGAAGTTCTCCCACATGTT
ACTATATTTGAAAGAAGCCATATTTTCAGACTGTTTTAAAGAAGTTATTCATATACGTCTAGAGGAACTG
CTCCGTGTTTTAAAGTCTATAATGAATAAACATCAGAACCTCAATTCTGTTGATCTTCAAAATGCTGCAG
AAATGCTCACTGCAAAAGTGAAAGCTGTGAACTTCACAGAAGTTAATGAAGAAAACAAAAACGATCTCTT
CCAGGAAGTGTTTTCTTCTATTGAAACTTTGGCATTTACCTTTGGAAATATCCTTACAAACTTCCTTATG
GGAGATGTAGGCAATGATTCATTATTGCGACTGCCTGTTTCTCGAGAAACTAAGTCGTTTGAAAATGTTT
CTGTGGAATCAGTGGACTCATCCAGTGAAAAAGGAAATTTTTCCCCTTTAGAACTAGACAACGTGCTGTT
AAAGAACACTGACTCTATCGAGCTGGCTTTGTCATATGCTAAAACTTGGTCAAAATATACTAAGAACATA
GTTTCATGGGTTGAAAAAAAGCTTAACTTGGAATTGGAGTCCACTAGAAATATGGTCAAGTTGGCAGAGG
CAACTAGAACTAACATTGGAATTCAGGAGTTCATGCCACTGCAGTCTCTGTTTACTAATGCTCTTCTTAA
TGATATAGAAAGCAGTCACCTTTTACAACAAACAATTGCAGCTCTCCAGGCTAACAAATTTGTGCAGCCT
CTACTTGGAAGGAAAAATGAAATGGAAAAACAAAGGAAAGAAATAAAAGAGCTTTGGAAACAGGAGCAAA
ATAAAATGCTTGAAGCAGAGAATGCTCTCAAAAAGGCAAAATTATTATGCATGCAACGTCAAGATGAATA
TGAGAAAGCAAAGTCTTCCATGTTTCGTGCAGAAGAGGAGCATCTGTCTTCAAGTGGCGGATTAGCAAAA
AATCTCAACAAGCAACTAGAAAAAAAGCGAAGGTTGGAAGAGGAGGCTCTCCAAAAAGTAGAAGAAGCAA
ATGAACTTTACAAAGTTTGTGTGACAAATGTTGAAGAAAGAAGAAATGATCTAGAAAATACCAAAAGAGA
AATTTTAGCACAACTCCGGACACTTGTTTTCCAGTGTGATCTTACCCTTAAAGCTGTAACAGTTAACCTC
TTCCACATGCAGCATCTGCAGGCTGCTTCCCTTGCAGACAGTTTACAGTCTCTCTGTGATAGTGCCAAAC
TCTATGACCCAGGCCAAGAGTACAGTGAATTTGTCAAGGCCACAAATTCAACTGAAGAAGAAAAAGTTGA
TGGAAATGTAAATAAACATTTAAATAGTTCCCAACCTTCAGGATTTGGACCTGCCAACTCTTTAGAGGAT
GTTGTACGCCTTCCTGACAGTTCTAATAAAATTGAAGAGGACAGATGCTCTAACAGTGCAGATATAACAG
GTCCTTCCTTTATAAGATCATGGACATTTGGGATGTTTAGTGATTCTGAGAGCACTGGAGGGAGCAGCGA
ATCTAGATCTCTGGATTCAGAATCTATAAGTCCAGGAGACTTTCATCGAAAACTTCCACGAACACCATCC
AGTGGAACTATGTCCTCTGCAGATGATCTAGATGAAAGAGAGCCACCTTCCCCTTCAGAAACTGGACCCA
ATTCCCTTGGAACATTTAAGAAAACATTGATGTCAAAGGCAGCTCTCACACACAAGTTTCGCAAATTGAG
ATCCCCCACGAAATGTAGGGATTGTGAAGGCATTGTAGTGTTCCAAGGTGTTGAATGTGAAGAGTGTCTC
CTTGTTTGTCATCGAAAGTGTTTGGAAAATTTAGTCATTATTTGTGGTCATCAGAAACTTCCAGGAAAAA
TACACTTATTTGGAGCAGAATTCACACAAGTTGCAAAAAAGGAACCAGATGGTATCCCTTTTATACTCAA
AATATGTGCCTCAGAGATTGAAAATAGAGCTTTGTGTCTACAGGGAATTTATCGTGTGTGTGGAAACAAA
ATAAAAACTGAAAAATTGTGTCAAGCTTTGGAAAATGGAATGCACTTGGTAGATATTTCAGAATTTAGTT
CACATGATATCTGTGACGTCTTGAAATTATACCTTCGGCAGCTCCCAGAACCATTTATTTTATTTCGATT
GTACAAGGAATTTATAGACCTTGCAAAAGAGATCCAACATGTAAATGAAGAACAAGAGACAAAAAAGAAT
AGTCTTGAAGACAAAAAATGGCCAAATATGTGTATAGAAATAAACCGAATTCTTCTAAAAAGCAAAGACC
TTCTAAGACAATTGCCAGCATCAAATTTTAACAGTCTTCATTTCCTTATAGTACATCTAAAGCGGGTAGT
AGATCATGCAGAAGAAAACAAGATGAACTCCAAAAACTTGGGGGTGATATTTGGACCAAGTCTCATTAGG
CCAAGGCCCACAACTGCTCCTATCACCATCTCCTCCCTTGCAGAGTATTCAAATCAAGCACGCTTGGTAG
AGTTTCTCATTACTTACTCACAGAAGATCTTCGATGGGTCCCTACAACCACAAGATGTTATGTGTAGCAT
AGGTGTTGTTGATCAAGGCTGTTTTCCAAAGCCTCTGTTATCACCAGAAGAAAGAGACATTGAACGTTCC
ATGAAGTCACTATTTTTTTCTTCAAAGGAAGATATCCATACTTCAGAGAGTGAAAGCAAAATTTTTGAAC
GAGCTACATCATTTGAGGAATCAGAACGCAAGCAAAATGCGTTAGGAAAATGTGATGCATGTCTCAGTGA
CAAAGCACAGTTGCTTCTAGACCAAGAGGCTGAATCAGCATCCCAAAAGATAGAAGATGGTAAAACCCCT
AAGCCACTTTCTCTGAAATCTGATAGGTCAACAAACAATGTGGAGAGGCATACTCCAAGGACCAAGATTA
GACCTGTAAGTTTGCCTGTAGATAGACTACTTCTTGCAAGTCCTCCTAATGAGAGAAATGGCAGAAATAT
GGGAAATGTAAATTTAGACAAGTTTTGCAAGAATCCTGCCTTTGAAGGAGTTAATAGAAAAGACGCTGCT
ACTACTGTTTGTTCCAAATTTAATGGCTTTGACCAGCAAACTCTACAGAAAATTCAGGACAAACAGTATG
AACAAAACAGCCTAACTGCCAAGACTACAATGATCATGCCCAGTGCACTCCAGGAAAAAGGAGTGACAAC
AAGCCTCCAGATTAGTGGGGACCATTCTATCAATGCCACTCAACCCAGTAAGCCATATGCAGAGCCAGTC
AGGTCAGTGAGAGAGGCATCTGAGAGACGGTCTTCAGATTCCTACCCTCTCGCTCCTGTCAGAGCACCCA
GAACACTGCAGCCTCAACATTGGACAACATTTTATAAACCACATGCTCCCATCATCAGTATCAGGGGGAA
TGAGGAGAAGCCAGCTTCACCCTCAGCAGCAGTGCCTCCTGGCACAGATCACGATCCCCACGGTCTCGTG
GTGAAGTCAATGCCAGACCCAGACAAAGCATCAGCTTGTCCTGGGCAAGCAACTGGTCAACCTAAAGAAG
ACTCTGAGGAGCTTGGCTTGCCTGATGTGAATCCAATGTGTCAGAGACCAAGGCTAAAACGAATGCAACA
GTTTGAAGACCTCGAAGGTGAAATTCCACAATTTGTGTAGGAATTCTGCAGATATCCAGCACAGTGGCGG
CCGCTCGAGTCTAGAGGGCCCGTTTAAACCCGCTGATCAGCCTCGACTGTGCCTTCTAGTTGCCAGCCAT
CTGTTGTTTGCCCCTCCCCCGTGCCTTCCTTGACCCTGGAAGGTGCCACTCCCACTGTCCTTTCCTAATA
AAATGAGGAAATTGCATCGCATTGTCTGAGTAGGTGTCATTCTATTCTGGGGGGTGGGGTGGGGCAGGAC
AGCAAGGGGGAGGATTGGGAAGACAATAGCAGGCATGCTGGGGATGCGGTGGGCTCTATGGCTTCTGAGG
CGGAAAGAACCAGCTGGGGCTCTAGGGGGTATCCCC
[124 nt withheld, positions 5007-5130]
C
[91 nt withheld, positions 5132-5222]
A
[49 nt withheld, positions 5224-5272]
CCTTTGACGTTGGAGTCCACGTTCTTT
[37 nt withheld, positions 5300-5336]
ACCCTATCTCGGTCTATTCTTTTGATTTATAAGGGATTTTGCCGATTTCGGCCTATTGGTTAAAAAATGA
GCTGATTTAACAAAAATTTAACGCGAATTAATTCTGTGGAATGTGTGTCAGTTAGGGTGTGGAAAGTCCC
CAGGCTCCCCAGCAGGCAGAAGTATGCAAAGCATGCATCTCAATTAGTCAGCAACCAGGTGTGGAAAGTC
CCCAGGCTCCCCAGCAGGCAGAAGTATGCAAAGCATGCATCTCAATTAGTCAGCAACCATAGTCCCGCCC
CTAACTCCGCCCATCCCGCCCCTAACTCCGCCCAGTTCCGCCCATTCTCCGCCCCATGGCTGACTAATTT
TTTTTATTTATGCAGAGGCCGAGGCCGCCTCTGCCTCTGAGCTATTCCAGAAGTAGTGAGGAGGCTTTTT
TGGAGGCCTAGGCTTTTGCAAAAAGCTCCCGGGAGCTTGTATATCCATTTTCGGATCTGATCAAGAGACA
GGATGAGGATCGTTTCGCATGATTGAACAAGATGGATTGCACGCAGGTTCTCCGGCCGCTTGGGTGGAGA
GGCTATTCGGCTATGACTGGGCACAACAGACAATCGGCTGCTCTGATGCCGCCGTGTTCCGGCTGTCAGC
GCAGGGGCGCCCGGTTCTTTTTGTCAAGACCGACCTGTCCGGTGCCCTGAATGAACTGCAGGACGAGGCA
GCGCGGCTATCGTGGCTGGCCACGACGGGCGTTCCTTGCGCAGCTGTGCTCGACGTTGTCACTGAAGCGG
GAAGGGACTGGCTGCTATTGGGCGAAGTGCCGGGGCAGGATCTCCTGTCATCTCACCTTGCTCCTGCCGA
GAAAGTATCCATCATGGCTGATGCAATGCGGCGGCTGCATACGCTTGATCCGGCTACCTGCCCATTCGAC
CACCAAGCGAAACATCGCATCGAGCGAGCACGTACTCGGATGGAAGCCGGTCTTGTCGATCAGGATGATC
TGGACGAAGAGCATCAGGGGCTCGCGCCAGCCGAACTGTTCGCCAGGCTCAAGGCGCGCATGCCCGACGG
CGAGGATCTCGTCGTGACCCATGGCGATGCCTGCTTGCCGAATATCATGGTGGAAAATGGCCGCTTTTCT
GGATTCATCGACTGTGGCCGGCTGGGTGTGGCGGACCGCTATCAGGACATAGCGTTGGCTACCCGTGATA
TTGCTGAAGAGCTTGGCGGCGAATGGGCTGACCGCTTCCTCGTGCTTTACGGTATCGCCGCTCCCGATTC
GCAGCGCATCGCCTTCTATCGCCTTCTTGACGAGTTCTTCTGAGCGGGACTCTGGGGTTCGAAATGACCG
ACCAAGCGACGCCCAACCTGCCATCACGAGATTTCGATTCCACCGCCGCCTTCTATGAAAGGTTGGGCTT
CGGAATCGTTTTCCGGGACGCCGGCTGGATGATCCTCCAGCGCGGGGATCTCATGCTGGAGTTCTTCGCC
CACCCCAACTTGTTTATTGCAGCTTATAATGGTTACAAATAAAGCAATAGCATCACAAATTTCACAAATA
AAGCATTTTTTTCACTGCATTCTAGTTGTGGTTTGTCCAAACTCATCAATGTATCTTATCATGTCTGTAT
ACCGTCGACCTCTAGCTAGAGCTTGGCGTAATCATGGTCATAGCTGTTTCCTGTGTGAAATTGTTATCCG
CTCACAATTCCACACAACATACGAGCCGGAAGCATAAAGTGTAAAGCCTGGGGTGCCTAATGAGTGAGCT
AACTCACATTAATTGCGTTGCGCTCACTGCCCGCTTTCCAGTCGGGAAACCTGTCGTGCCAGCTGCATTA
ATGAATCGGCCAACGCGCGGGGAGAGGCGGTTTGCGTATTGGGCGCTCTTCCGCTTCCTCGCTCACTGAC
TCGCTGCGCTCGGTCGTTCGGCTGCGGCGAGCGGTATCAGCTCACTCAAAGGCGGTAATACGGTTATCCA
CAGAATCAGGGGATAACGCAGGAAAGAACATGTGAGCAAAAGGCCAGCAAAAGGCCAGGAACCGTAAAAA
GGCCGCGTTGCTGGCGTTTTTCCATAGGCTCCGCCCCCCTGACGAGCATCACAAAAATCGACGCTCAAGT
CAGAGGTGGCGAAACCCGACAGGACTATAAAGATACCAGGCGTTTCCCCCTGGAAGCTCCCTCGTGCGCT
CTCCTGTTCCGACCCTGCCGCTTACCGGATACCTGTCCGCCTTTCTCCCTTCGGGAAGCGTGGCGCTTTC
TCATAGCTCACGCTGTAGGTATCTCAGTTCGGTGTAGGTCGTTCGCTCCAAGCTGGGCTGTGTGCACGAA
CCCCCCGTTCAGCCCGACCGCTGCGCCTTATCCGGTAACTATCGTCTTGAGTCCAACCCGGTAAGACACG
ACTTATCGCCACTGGCAGCAGCCACTGGTAACAGGATTAGCAGAGCGAGGTATGTAGGCGGTGCTACAGA
GTTCTTGAAGTGGTGGCCTAACTACGGCTACACTAGAAGAACAGTATTTGGTATCTGCGCTCTGCTGAAG
CCAGTTACCTTCGGAAAAAGAGTTGGTAGCTCTTGATCCGGCAAACAAACCACCGCTGGTAGCGGTGGTT
TTTTTGTTTGCAAGCAGCAGATTACGCGCAGAAAAAAAGGATCTCAAGAAGATCCTTTGATCTTTTCTAC
GGGGTCTGACGCTCAGTGGAACGAAAACTCACGTTAAGGGATTTTGGTCATGAGATTATCAAAAAGGATC
TTCACCTAGATCCTTTTAAATTAAAAATGAAGTTTTAAATCAATCTAAAGTATATATGAGTAAACTTGGT
CTGACAGTTACCAATGCTTAATCAGTGAGGCACCTATCTCAGCGATCTGTCTATTTCGTTCATCCATAGT
TGCCTGACTCCCCGTCGTGTAGATAACTACGATACGGGAGGGCTTACCATCTGGCCCCAGTGCTGCAATG
ATACCGCGAGACCCACGCTCACCGGCTCCAGATTTATCAGCAATAAACCAGCCAGCCGGAAGGGCCGAGC
GCAGAAGTGGTCCTGCAACTTTATCCGCCTCCATCCAGTCTATTAATTGTTGCCGGGAAGCTAGAGTAAG
TAGTTCGCCAGTTAATAGTTTGCGCAACGTTGTTGCCATTGCTACAGGCATCGTGGTGTCACGCTCGTCG
TTTGGTATGGCTTCATTCAGCTCCGGTTCCCAACGATCAAGGCGAGTTACATGATCCCCCATGTTGTGCA
AAAAAGCGGTTAGCTCCTTCGGTCCTCCGATCGTTGTCAGAAGTAAGTTGGCCGCAGTGTTATCACTCAT
GGTTATGGCAGCACTGCATAATTCTCTTACTGTCATGCCATCCGTAAGATGCTTTTCTGTGACTGGTGAG
TACTCAACCAAGTCATTCTGAGAATAGTGTATGCGGCGACCGAGTTGCTCTTGCCCGGCGTCAATACGGG
ATAATACCGCGCCACATAGCAGAACTTTAAAAGTGCTCATCATTGGAAAACGTTCTTCGGGGCGAAAACT
CTCAAGGATCTTACCGCTGTTGAGATCCAGTTCGATGTAACCCACTCGTGCACCCAACTGATCTTCAGCA
TCTTTTACTTTCACCAGCGTTTCTGGGTGAGCAAAAACAGGAAGGCAAAATGCCGCAAAAAAGGGAATAA
GGGCGACACGGAAATGTTGAATACTCATACTCTTCCTTTTTCAATATTATTGAAGCATTTATCAGGGTTA
TTGTCTCATGAGCGGATACATATTTGAATGTATTTAGAAAAATAAACAAATAGGGGTTCCGCGCACATTT
CCCCGAAAAGTGCCACCTGACGTCGACGGATCGGGAGATCTCCCGATCCCCTATGGTGCACTCTCAGTAC
AATCTGCTCTGATGCCGCATAGTTAAGCCAGTATCTGCTCCCTGCTTGTG
Features (pLannotate 1.2.2; 21 found; start..end, strand, type, name):
    139..518     +  enhancer       CMV enhancer: human cytomegalovirus immediate early enhancer
    519..722     +  promoter       CMV promoter: human cytomegalovirus (CMV) immediate early promoter
    718..751     +  LTR            5' LTR (truncated) (fragment): truncated 5' long terminal repeat (LTR) from HIV-1
    767..785     +  promoter       T7 promoter: promoter for bacteriophage T7 RNA polymerase
    830..856     +  CDS            3xHA (fragment): three tandem HA epitope tags
    875..4657    +  CDS            ARHGAP29: RHG29_HUMAN - Also known as PARG1. Experimental evidence at protein level: Swiss-Prot protein existence level 1. GTPase activator for the Rho-type GTPases by converting them to an inactive GDP-bound state. Has strong activity toward RHOA, and weaker activity toward RAC1 and CDC42. May act as a specific effector of RAP2A to regulate Rho. In concert with RASIP1, suppresses RhoA signaling and dampens ROCK and MYH9 activities in endothelial cells and plays an essential role in blood vessel tubulogenesis. From Homo sapiens (Human).
   4737..4961    +  polyA_signal   bGH poly(A) signal: bovine growth hormone polyadenylation signal
   4965..4986    +  promoter       SV40 promoter (fragment): SV40 enhancer and early promoter
   5007..5435    +  rep_origin     f1 ori (sequence partly withheld): f1 bacteriophage origin of replication; arrow indicates direction of (+) strand synthesis
   5449..5778    +  promoter       SV40 promoter: SV40 enhancer and early promoter
   5845..6636    +  CDS            neo: KKA2_KLEPN - Also known as kan, nptII. Experimental evidence at protein level: Swiss-Prot protein existence level 1. Resistance to kanamycin, neomycin, paromomycin, ribostamycin, butirosin and gentamicin B. From Klebsiella pneumoniae.
   6660..6818    +  CDS            ble (fragment): BLE_KLEPN - Experimental evidence at protein level: Swiss-Prot protein existence level 1. Binding protein with a strong affinity to the bleomycin family of antibiotics. Binds to CL990; an antimitotic-antibiotic compound. From Klebsiella pneumoniae.
   6813..6934    +  polyA_signal   SV40 poly(A) signal: SV40 polyadenylation signal
   7007..7023    -  protein_bind   lac operator: The lac repressor binds to the lac operator to inhibit transcription in E. coli. This inhibition can be relieved by adding lactose or isopropyl-β-D-thiogalactopyranoside (IPTG). lac repressor encoded by lacI
   7031..7061    -  promoter       lac promoter: promoter for the E. coli lac operon
   7076..7097    -  protein_bind   CAP binding site: CAP binding activates transcription in the presence of cAMP. E. coli catabolite activator protein
   7110..7202    -  CDS            lacI (fragment): lac repressor; lacI; The lac repressor binds to the lac operator to inhibit transcription in E. coli. This inhibition can be relieved by adding lactose or isopropyl-β-D-thiogalactopyranoside (IPTG).
   7385..7973    -  rep_origin     ori: high-copy-number ColE1/pMB1/pBR322/pUC origin of replication
   8144..9004    -  CDS            AmpR: β-lactamase; bla; confers resistance to ampicillin, carbenicillin, and related antibiotics
   9005..9109    -  promoter       AmpR promoter: bla
   9168..9220    -  misc_feature   bom (fragment): basis of mobility region from pBR322
