[The description below was written by a language model from this plasmid's Addgene catalogue record and pLannotate feature annotations shown in this document.]
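Description:
pcDNA3.1-HA-ARHGAP29 is a 9.2 kb mammalian expression plasmid built on the pcDNA3.1 backbone for producing human ARHGAP29 (also known as PARG1) with an N-terminal HA epitope tag. It is propagated in E. coli as a high-copy plasmid through a ColE1/pUC-type origin and selected with ampicillin via the β-lactamase gene. An f1 origin is also present, which permits single-stranded DNA production. For mammalian cells the backbone carries a neomycin phosphotransferase gene driven by the SV40 early promoter and terminated by the SV40 poly(A) signal, which allows G418 selection of stable transfectants.

The expression cassette uses the human cytomegalovirus immediate-early enhancer and promoter to drive strong constitutive transcription, with the bovine growth hormone polyadenylation signal downstream. A T7 promoter sits between the CMV promoter and the insert and can serve for in vitro transcription or as a sequencing site. The roughly 3.8 kb ARHGAP29 coding sequence was inserted between BamHI and NotI sites. It is preceded by a short HA-coding segment that the automated annotation scores as a fragment of a 3xHA tag, a length consistent with a single HA epitope. Several other small annotated fragments (a truncated HIV-1 LTR, ble, lacI, bom, and a short SV40 promoter piece) are probably residual backbone sequence or partial matches rather than functional elements.

ARHGAP29 is a Rho GTPase-activating protein with strong activity toward RHOA and weaker activity toward RAC1 and CDC42. The plasmid is used for ARHGAP29 overexpression with detection or immunoprecipitation through the HA tag, and it was deposited with work on YAP regulation of actin dynamics and metastasis.
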