Addgene plasmid #104154: pcDNA3.1-HA-ARHGAP29
Purpose: mammalian expression of HA tagged ARHGAP29
Depositing lab: Marius Sudol. Depositing organization: National University of Singapore. Publication: YAP Regulates Actin Dynamics through ARHGAP29 and Promotes Metastasis. Qiao Y, Chen J, Lim YB, Finch-Edmondson ML, Seshachalam VP, Qin L, Jiang T, Low BC, Singh H, Lim CT, Sudol M. Cell Rep. 2017 May 23;19(8):1495-1502. doi: 10.1016/j.celrep.2017.04.075. PubMed 28538170.
Backbone
  Vector backbone: pcDNA3.1
  Vector type: Mammalian Expression
Growth in bacteria
  Bacterial resistance: Ampicillin, 100 μg/mL
  Growth temperature: 37°C
  Growth strain: DH5alpha
  Copy number: High Copy
Gene/Insert
  Gene/Insert name: ARHGAP29
  Species: H. sapiens (human)
  Insert size (bp): 3786
  Entrez Gene: ARHGAP29 (a.k.a. PARG1)
  Promoter: CMV
  Tag / fusion protein: HA (N terminal on insert)
  Cloning method: Restriction Enzyme; 5′ cloning site BamHI (unknown if destroyed); 3′ cloning site NotI (unknown if destroyed)
  Sequencing primers: 5′ CMV-F
Terms and licenses: Academic/Nonprofit Terms; Industry Terms: Not Available to Industry
How to cite: pcDNA3.1-HA-ARHGAP29 was a gift from Marius Sudol (Addgene plasmid # 104154 ; http://n2t.net/addgene:104154 ; RRID:Addgene_104154)
