>Addgene plasmid #104154 | pcDNA3.1-HA-ARHGAP29 | depositor partial sequence | sequence record 197279 | cDNA
ATGATTGCTCACAAACAGAAAAAGACAAAGAAAAAACGTGCTTGGGCATCAGGTCAACTCTCTACTGATA
TTACAACTTCTGAAATGGGGCTCAAGTCCTTAAGTTCCAACTCTATTTTTGATCCGGATTACATCAAGGA
GTTGGTGAATGATATCAGGAAGTTCTCCCACATGTTACTATATTTGAAAGAAGCCATATTTTCAGACTGT
TTTAAAGAAGTTATTCATATACGTCTAGAGGAACTGCTCCGTGTTTTAAAGTCTATAATGAATAAACATC
AGAACCTCAATTCTGTTGATCTTCAAAATGCTGCAGAAATGCTCACTGCAAAAGTGAAAGCTGTGAACTT
CACAGAAGTTAATGAAGAAAACAAAAACGATCTCTTCCAGGAAGTGTTTTCTTCTATTGAAACTTTGGCA
TTTACCTTTGGAAATATCCTTACAAACTTCCTTATGGGAGATGTAGGCAATGATTCATTATTGCGACTGC
CTGTTTCTCGAGAAACTAAGTCGTTTGAAAATGTTTCTGTGGAATCAGTGGACTCATCCAGTGAAAAAGG
AAATTTTTCCCCTTTAGAACTAGACAACGTGCTGTTAAAGAACACTGACTCTATCGAGCTGGCTTTGTCA
TATGCTAAAACTTGGTCAAAATATACTAAGAACATAGTTTCATGGGTTGAAAAAAAGCTTAACTTGGAAT
TGGAGTCCACTAGAAATATGGTCAAGTTGGCAGAGGCAACTAGAACTAACATTGGAATTCAGGAGTTCAT
GCCACTGCAGTCTCTGTTTACTAATGCTCTTCTTAATGATATAGAAAGCAGTCACCTTTTACAACAAACA
ATTGCAGCTCTCCAGGCTAACAAATTTGTGCAGCCTCTACTTGGAAGGAAAAATGAAATGGAAAAACAAA
GGAAAGAAATAAAAGAGCTTTGGAAACAGGAGCAAAATAAAATGCTTGAAGCAGAGAATGCTCTCAAAAA
GGCAAAATTATTATGCATGCAACGTCAAGATGAATATGAGAAAGCAAAGTCTTCCATGTTTCGTGCAGAA
GAGGAGCATCTGTCTTCAAGTGGCGGATTAGCAAAAAATCTCAACAAGCAACTAGAAAAAAAGCGAAGGT
TGGAAGAGGAGGCTCTCCAAAAAGTAGAAGAAGCAAATGAACTTTACAAAGTTTGTGTGACAAATGTTGA
AGAAAGAAGAAATGATCTAGAAAATACCAAAAGAGAAATTTTAGCACAACTCCGGACACTTGTTTTCCAG
TGTGATCTTACCCTTAAAGCTGTAACAGTTAACCTCTTCCACATGCAGCATCTGCAGGCTGCTTCCCTTG
CAGACAGTTTACAGTCTCTCTGTGATAGTGCCAAACTCTATGACCCAGGCCAAGAGTACAGTGAATTTGT
CAAGGCCACAAATTCAACTGAAGAAGAAAAAGTTGATGGAAATGTAAATAAACATTTAAATAGTTCCCAA
CCTTCAGGATTTGGACCTGCCAACTCTTTAGAGGATGTTGTACGCCTTCCTGACAGTTCTAATAAAATTG
AAGAGGACAGATGCTCTAACAGTGCAGATATAACAGGTCCTTCCTTTATAAGATCATGGACATTTGGGAT
GTTTAGTGATTCTGAGAGCACTGGAGGGAGCAGCGAATCTAGATCTCTGGATTCAGAATCTATAAGTCCA
GGAGACTTTCATCGAAAACTTCCACGAACACCATCCAGTGGAACTATGTCCTCTGCAGATGATCTAGATG
AAAGAGAGCCACCTTCCCCTTCAGAAACTGGACCCAATTCCCTTGGAACATTTAAGAAAACATTGATGTC
AAAGGCAGCTCTCACACACAAGTTTCGCAAATTGAGATCCCCCACGAAATGTAGGGATTGTGAAGGCATT
GTAGTGTTCCAAGGTGTTGAATGTGAAGAGTGTCTCCTTGTTTGTCATCGAAAGTGTTTGGAAAATTTAG
TCATTATTTGTGGTCATCAGAAACTTCCAGGAAAAATACACTTATTTGGAGCAGAATTCACACAAGTTGC
AAAAAAGGAACCAGATGGTATCCCTTTTATACTCAAAATATGTGCCTCAGAGATTGAAAATAGAGCTTTG
TGTCTACAGGGAATTTATCGTGTGTGTGGAAACAAAATAAAAACTGAAAAATTGTGTCAAGCTTTGGAAA
ATGGAATGCACTTGGTAGATATTTCAGAATTTAGTTCACATGATATCTGTGACGTCTTGAAATTATACCT
TCGGCAGCTCCCAGAACCATTTATTTTATTTCGATTGTACAAGGAATTTATAGACCTTGCAAAAGAGATC
CAACATGTAAATGAAGAACAAGAGACAAAAAAGAATAGTCTTGAAGACAAAAAATGGCCAAATATGTGTA
TAGAAATAAACCGAATTCTTCTAAAAAGCAAAGACCTTCTAAGACAATTGCCAGCATCAAATTTTAACAG
TCTTCATTTCCTTATAGTACATCTAAAGCGGGTAGTAGATCATGCAGAAGAAAACAAGATGAACTCCAAA
AACTTGGGGGTGATATTTGGACCAAGTCTCATTAGGCCAAGGCCCACAACTGCTCCTATCACCATCTCCT
CCCTTGCAGAGTATTCAAATCAAGCACGCTTGGTAGAGTTTCTCATTACTTACTCACAGAAGATCTTCGA
TGGGTCCCTACAACCACAAGATGTTATGTGTAGCATAGGTGTTGTTGATCAAGGCTGTTTTCCAAAGCCT
CTGTTATCACCAGAAGAAAGAGACATTGAACGTTCCATGAAGTCACTATTTTTTTCTTCAAAGGAAGATA
TCCATACTTCAGAGAGTGAAAGCAAAATTTTTGAACGAGCTACATCATTTGAGGAATCAGAACGCAAGCA
AAATGCGTTAGGAAAATGTGATGCATGTCTCAGTGACAAAGCACAGTTGCTTCTAGACCAAGAGGCTGAA
TCAGCATCCCAAAAGATAGAAGATGGTAAAACCCCTAAGCCACTTTCTCTGAAATCTGATAGGTCAACAA
ACAATGTGGAGAGGCATACTCCAAGGACCAAGATTAGACCTGTAAGTTTGCCTGTAGATAGACTACTTCT
TGCAAGTCCTCCTAATGAGAGAAATGGCAGAAATATGGGAAATGTAAATTTAGACAAGTTTTGCAAGAAT
CCTGCCTTTGAAGGAGTTAATAGAAAAGACGCTGCTACTACTGTTTGTTCCAAATTTAATGGCTTTGACC
AGCAAACTCTACAGAAAATTCAGGACAAACAGTATGAACAAAACAGCCTAACTGCCAAGACTACAATGAT
CATGCCCAGTGCACTCCAGGAAAAAGGAGTGACAACAAGCCTCCAGATTAGTGGGGACCATTCTATCAAT
GCCACTCAACCCAGTAAGCCATATGCAGAGCCAGTCAGGTCAGTGAGAGAGGCATCTGAGAGACGGTCTT
CAGATTCCTACCCTCTCGCTCCTGTCAGAGCACCCAGAACACTGCAGCCTCAACATTGGACAACATTTTA
TAAACCACATGCTCCCATCATCAGTATCAGGGGGAATGAGGAGAAGCCAGCTTCACCCTCAGCAGCAGTG
CCTCCTGGCACAGATCACGATCCCCACGGTCTCGTGGTGAAGTCAATGCCAGACCCAGACAAAGCATCAG
CTTGTCCTGGGCAAGCAACTGGTCAACCTAAAGAAGACTCTGAGGAGCTTGGCTTGCCTGATGTGAATCC
AATGTGTCAGAGACCAAGGCTAAAACGAATGCAACAGTTTGAAGACCTCGAAGGTGAAATTCCACAATTT
GTGTAG
